>Addgene plasmid #237500 | CCLMPC_CAT | addgene full sequence | sequence record 471735 | Addgene NGS Result
TTGAGATCCTTTTTTTCTGCGCGTAATCTGCTGCTTGCAAACAAAAAAACCACCGCTACCAGCGGTGGTT
TGTTTGCCGGATCAAGAGCTACCAACTCTTTTTCCGAAGGTAACTGGCTTCAGCAGAGCGCAGATACCAA
ATACTGTTCTTCTAGTGTAGCCGTAGTTAGGCCACCACTTCAAGAACTCTGTAGCACCGCCTACATACCT
CGCTCTGCTAATCCTGTTACCAGTGGCTGCTGCCAGTGGCGATAAGTCGTGTCTTACCGGGTTGGACTCA
AGACGATAGTTACCGGATAAGGCGCAGCGGTCGGGCTGAACGGGGGGTTCGTGCACACAGCCCAGCTTGG
AGCGAACGACCTACACCGAACTGAGATACCTACAGCGTGAGCTATGAGAAAGCGCCACGCTTCCCGAAGG
GAGAAAGGCGGACAGGTATCCGGTAAGCGGCAGGGTCGGAACAGGAGAGCGCACGAGGGAGCTTCCAGGG
GGAAACGCCTGGTATCTTTATAGTCCTGTCGGGTTTCGCCACCTCTGACTTGAGCGTCGATTTTTGTGAT
GCTCGTCAGGGGGGCGGAGCCTATGGAAAAACGCCAGCAACGCGGCCTTTTTACGGTTCCTGGCCTTTTG
CTGGCCTTTTGCTCACATGTTCTTTCCTGCGTTATCCCCTGATTCTGTGGATAACCGTATTACCGCCTTT
GAGTGAGCTGATACCGCTCGCCGCAGCCGAACGACCGAGCGCAGCGAGTCAGTGAGCGAGGAAGCGGAAG
AGCGCCCAATACGCAAACCGCCTCTCCCCGCGCGTTGGCCGATTCATTAATGCAGCTGGCACGACAGGTT
TCCCGACTGGAAAGCGGGCAGTGAGCGCAACGCAATTAATGTGAGTTAGCTCACTCATTAGGCACCCCAG
GCTTTACACTTTATGCTTCCGGCTCGTATGTTGTGTGGAATTGTGAGCGGATAACAATTTCACACAGGAA
ACAGCTATGACCATGATTACGCCAAGCGCGCAATTAACCCTCACTAAAGGGAACAAAAGCTGGAGCTGCA
AGCTTGGCCATTGCATACGTTGTATCCATATCATAATATGTACATTTATATTGGCTCATGTCCAACATTA
CCGCCATGTTGACATTGATTATTGACTAGTTATTAATAGTAATCAATTACGGGGTCATTAGTTCATAGCC
CATATATGGAGTTCCGCGTTACATAACTTACGGTAAATGGCCCGCCTGGCTGACCGCCCAACGACCCCCG
CCCATTGACGTCAATAATGACGTATGTTCCCATAGTAACGCCAATAGGGACTTTCCATTGACGTCAATGG
GTGGAGTATTTACGGTAAACTGCCCACTTGGCAGTACATCAAGTGTATCATATGCCAAGTACGCCCCCTA
TTGACGTCAATGACGGTAAATGGCCCGCCTGGCATTATGCCCAGTACATGACCTTATGGGACTTTCCTAC
TTGGCAGTACATCTACGTATTAGTCATCGCTATTACCATGGTGATGCGGTTTTGGCAGTACATCAATGGG
CGTGGATAGCGGTTTGACTCACGGGGATTTCCAAGTCTCCACCCCATTGACGTCAATGGGAGTTTGTTTT
GGCACCAAAATCAACGGGACTTTCCAAAATGTCGTAACAACTCCGCCCCATTGACGCAAATGGGCGGTAG
GCGTGTACGGTGGGAGGTCTATATAAGCAGAGCTCGTTTAGTGAACCGGGGTCTCTCTGGTTAGACCAGA
TCTGAGCCTGGGAGCTCTCTGGCTAACTAGGGAACCCACTGCTTAAGCCTCAATAAAGCTTGCCTTGAGT
GCTTCAAGTAGTGTGTGCCCGTCTGTTGTGTGACTCTGGTAACTAGAGATCCCTCAGACCCTTTTAGTCA
GTGTGGAAAATCTCTAGCAGTGGCGCCCGAACAGGGACTTGAAAGCGAAAGGGAAACCAGAGGAGCTCTC
TCGACGCAGGACTCGGCTTGCTGAAGCGCGCACGGCAAGAGGCGAGGGGCGGCGACTGGTGAGTACGCCA
AAAATTTTGACTAGCGGAGGCTAGAAGGAGAGAGATGGGTGCGAGAGCGTCAGTATTAAGCGGGGGAGAA
TTAGATCGCGATGGGAAAAAATTCGGTTAAGGCCAGGGGGAAAGAAAAAATATAAATTAAAACATATAGT
ATGGGCAAGCAGGGAGCTAGAACGATTCGCAGTTAATCCTGGCCTGTTAGAAACATCAGAAGGCTGTAGA
CAAATACTGGGACAGCTACAACCATCCCTTCAGACAGGATCAGAAGAACTTAGATCATTATATAATACAG
TAGCAACCCTCTATTGTGTGCATCAAAGGATAGAGATAAAAGACACCAAGGAAGCTTTAGACAAGATAGA
GGAAGAGCAAAACAAAAGTAAGACCACCGCACAGCAAGCGGCCGCTGATCTTCAGACCTGGAGGAGGAGA
TATGAGGGACAATTGGAGAAGTGAATTATATAAATATAAAGTAGTAAAAATTGAACCATTAGGAGTAGCA
CCCACCAAGGCAAAGAGAAGAGTGGTGCAGAGAGAAAAAAGAGCAGTGGGAATAGGAGCTTTGTTCCTTG
GGTTCTTGGGAGCAGCAGGAAGCACTATGGGCGCAGCGTCAATGACGCTGACGGTACAGGCCAGACAATT
ATTGTCTGGTATAGTGCAGCAGCAGAACAATTTGCTGAGGGCTATTGAGGCGCAACAGCATCTGTTGCAA
CTCACAGTCTGGGGCATCAAGCAGCTCCAGGCAAGAATCCTGGCTGTGGAAAGATACCTAAAGGATCAAC
AGCTCCTGGGGATTTGGGGTTGCTCTGGAAAACTCATTTGCACCACTGCTGTGCCTTGGAATGCTAGTTG
GAGTAATAAATCTCTGGAACAGATTTGGAATCACACGACCTGGATGGAGTGGGACAGAGAAATTAACAAT
TACACAAGCTTAATACACTCCTTAATTGAAGAATCGCAAAACCAGCAAGAAAAGAATGAACAAGAATTAT
TGGAATTAGATAAATGGGCAAGTTTGTGGAATTGGTTTAACATAACAAATTGGCTGTGGTATATAAAATT
ATTCATAATGATAGTAGGAGGCTTGGTAGGTTTAAGAATAGTTTTTGCTGTACTTTCTATAGTGAATAGA
GTTAGGCAGGGATATTCACCATTATCGTTTCAGACCCACCTCCCAACCCCGAGGGGACCCGACAGGCCCG
AAGGAATAGAAGAAGAAGGTGGAGAGAGAGACAGAGACAGATCCATTCGATTAGTGAACGGATCTCGACG
GTATCGATAAGCTAATTCACAAATGGCAGTATTCATCCACAATTTTAAAAGAAAAGGGGGGATTGGGGGG
TACAGTGCAGGGGAAAGAATAGTAGACATAATAGCAACAGACATACAAACTAAAGAATTACAAAAACAAA
TTACAAAAATTCAAAATTTTCGGGTTTATTACAGGGACAGCAGAGATCCAGTTTGGGAATTAGCTTGATC
GATTAGTCCAATTTGTTAAAGACAGGATATCAGTGGTCCAGGCTCTAGTTTTGACTCAACAATATCACCA
GCTGAAGCCTATAGAGTACGAGCCATAGATAGAATAAAAGATTTTATTTAGTCTCCAGAAAAAGGGGGGA
ATGAAAGACCCCACCTGTAGGTTTGGCAAGCTAGGATCAAGGTTAGGAACAGAGAGACAGCAGAATATGG
GCCAAACAGGATATCTGTGGTAAGCAGTTCCTGCCCCGGCTCAGGGCCAAGAACAGTTGGAACAGCAGAA
TATGGGCCAAACAGGATATCTGTGGTAAGCAGTTCCTGCCCCGGCTCAGGGCCAAGAACAGATGGTCCCC
AGATGCGGTCCCGCCCTCAGCAGTTTCTAGAGAACCATCAGATGTTTCCAGGGTGCCCCAAGGACCTGAA
ATGACCCTGTGCCTTATTTGAACTAACCAATCAGTTCGCTTCTCGCTTCTGTTCGCGCGCTTCTGCTCCC
CGAGCTCAATAAAAGAGCCCACAACCCCTCACTCGGCGCGATCTAGATCTCGAATCGAATTCACAAGTTT
GTACAAAAAAGCAGGCTCCGCGGCCGCCCCCTTCACCATGGAGAAAAAAATCACTGGATATACCACCGTT
GATATATCCCAATGGCATCGTAAAGAACATTTTGAGGCATTTCAGTCAGTTGCTCAATGTACCTATAACC
AGACCGTTCAGCTGGATATTACGGCCTTTTTAAAGACCGTAAAGAAAAATAAGCACAAGTTTTATCCGGC
CTTTATTCACATTCTTGCCCGCCTGATGAATGCTCATCCGGAATTCCGTATGGCAATGAAAGACGGTGAG
CTGGTGATATGGGATAGTGTTCACCCTTGTTACACCGTTTTCCATGAGCAAACTGAAACGTTTTCATCGC
TCTGGAGTGAATACCACGACGATTTCCGGCAGTTTCTACACATATATTCGCAAGATGTGGCGTGTTACGG
TGAAAACCTGGCCTATTTCCCTAAAGGGTTTATTGAGAATATGTTTTTCGTCTCAGCCAATCCCTGGGTG
AGTTTCACCAGTTTTGATTTAAACGTGGCCAATATGGACAACTTCTTCGCCCCCGTTTTCACCATGGGCA
AATATTATACGCAAGGCGACAAGGTGCTGATGCCGCTGGCGATTCAGGTTCATCATGCCGTTTGTGATGG
CTTCCATGTCGGCAGAATGCTTAATGAATTACAACAGTACTGCGATGAGTGGCAGGGCGGGGCGTACTGA
AAGGGTGGGCGCGCCGACCCAGCTTTCTTGTACAAAGTGGTGATATCGGTACCGAGCTCGAATTCTACCG
GGTAGGGGAGGCGCTTTTCCCAAGGCAGTCTGGAGCATGCGCTTTAGCAGCCCCGCTGGGCACTTGGCGC
TACACAAGTGGCCTCTGGCCTCGCACACATTCCACATCCACCGGTAGGCGCCAACCGGCTCCGTTCTTTG
GTGGCCCCTTCGCGCCACCTTCTACTCCTCCCCTAGTCAGGAAGTTCCCCCCCGCCCCGCAGCTCGCGTC
GTGCAGGACGTGACAAATGGAAGTAGCACGTCTCACTAGTCTCGTGCAGATGGACAGCACCGCTGAGCAA
TGGAAGCGGGTAGGCCTTTGGGGCAGCGGCCAATAGCAGCTTTGCTCCTTCGCTTTCTGGGCTCAGAGGC
TGGGAAGGGGTGGGTCCGGGGGCGGGCTCAGGGGCGGGCTCAGGGGCGGGGCGGGCGCCCGAAGGTCCTC
CGGAGGCCCGGCATTCTGCACGCTTCAAAAGCGCACGTCTGCCGCGCTGTTCTCCTCTTCCTCATCTCCG
GGCCTTTCGACCATCTAGATCCACCGCGGGCCACCATGGTGAGCAAGGGCGAGGAGGATAACATGGCCAT
CATCAAGGAGTTCATGCGCTTCAAGGTGCACATGGAGGGCTCCGTGAACGGCCACGAGTTCGAGATCGAG
GGCGAGGGCGAGGGCCGCCCCTACGAGGGCACCCAGACCGCCAAGCTGAAGGTGACCAAGGGTGGCCCCC
TGCCCTTCGCCTGGGACATCCTGTCCCCTCAGTTCATGTACGGCTCCAAGGCCTACGTGAAGCACCCCGC
CGACATCCCCGACTACTTGAAGCTGTCCTTCCCCGAGGGCTTCAAGTGGGAGCGCGTGATGAACTTCGAG
GACGGCGGCGTGGTGACCGTGACCCAGGACTCCTCCCTGCAGGACGGCGAGTTCATCTACAAGGTGAAGC
TGCGCGGCACCAACTTCCCCTCCGACGGCCCCGTAATGCAGAAGAAGACCATGGGCTGGGAGGCCTCCTC
CGAGCGGATGTACCCCGAGGACGGCGCCCTGAAGGGCGAGATCAAGCAGAGGCTGAAGCTGAAGGACGGC
GGCCACTACGACGCTGAGGTCAAGACCACCTACAAGGCCAAGAAGCCCGTGCAGCTGCCCGGCGCCTACA
ACGTCAACATCAAGTTGGACATCACCTCCCACAACGAGGACTACACCATCGTGGAACAGTACGAACGCGC
CGAGGGCCGCCACTCCACCGGCGGCATGGACGAGCTGTACAAGTAGAGCGGCCAACTCGAGGGATCCCCC
GGGGTCGACTGATCAAATTCGAGCTCGGTACCTTTAAGACCAATGACTTACAAGGCAGCTGTAGATCTTA
GCCACTTTTTAAAAGAAAAGGGGGGACTGGAAGGGCTAATTCACTCCCAACGAAGACAAGATCTGCTTTT
TGCTTGTACTGGGTCTCTCTGGTTAGACCAGATCTGAGCCTGGGAGCTCTCTGGCTAACTAGGGAACCCA
CTGCTTAAGCCTCAATAAAGCTTGCCTTGAGTGCTTCAAGTAGTGTGTGCCCGTCTGTTGTGTGACTCTG
GTAACTAGAGATCCCTCAGACCCTTTTAGTCAGTGTGGAAAATCTCTAGCAGTAGTAGTTCATGTCATCT
TATTATTCAGTATTTATAACTTGCAAAGAAATGAATATCAGAGAGTGAGAGGAACTTGTTTATTGCAGCT
TATAATGGTTACAAATAAAGCAATAGCATCACAAATTTCACAAATAAAGCATTTTTTTCACTGCATTCTA
GTTGTGGTTTGTCCAAACTCATCAATGTATCTTATCATGTCTGGCTCTAGCTATCCCGCCCCTAACTCCG
CCCATCCCGCCCCTAACTCCGCCCAGTTCCGCCCATTCTCCGCCCCATGGCTGACTAATTTTTTTTATTT
ATGCAGAGGCCGAGGCCGCCTCGGCCTCTGAGCTATTCCAGAAGTAGTGAGGAGGCTTTTTTGGAGGCCT
AGGGACGTACCCAATTCGCCCTATAGTGAGTCGTATTACGCGCGCTCACTGGCCGTCGTTTTACAACGTC
GTGACTGGGAAAACCCTGGCGTTACCCAACTTAATCGCCTTGCAGCACATCCCCCTTTCGCCAGCTGGCG
TAATAGCGAAGAGGCCCGCACCGATCGCCCTTCCCAACAGTTGCGCAGCCTGAATGGCGAATGGG
[124 nt withheld, positions 6996-7119]
C
[91 nt withheld, positions 7121-7211]
A
[49 nt withheld, positions 7213-7261]
CCTTTGACGTTGGAGTCCACGTTCTTT
[37 nt withheld, positions 7289-7325]
ACCCTATCTCGGTCTATTCTTTTGATTTATAAGGGATTTTGCCGATTTCGGCCTATTGGTTAAAAAATGA
GCTGATTTAACAAAAATTTAACGCGAATTTTAACAAAATATTAACGCTTACAATTTAGGTGGCACTTTTC
GGGGAAATGTGCGCGGAACCCCTATTTGTTTATTTTTCTAAATACATTCAAATATGTATCCGCTCATGAG
ACAATAACCCTGATAAATGCTTCAATAATATTGAAAAAGGAAGAGTATGAGTATTCAACATTTCCGTGTC
GCCCTTATTCCCTTTTTTGCGGCATTTTGCCTTCCTGTTTTTGCTCACCCAGAAACGCTGGTGAAAGTAA
AAGATGCTGAAGATCAGTTGGGTGCACGAGTGGGTTACATCGAACTGGATCTCAACAGCGGTAAGATCCT
TGAGAGTTTTCGCCCCGAAGAACGTTTTCCAATGATGAGCACTTTTAAAGTTCTGCTATGTGGCGCGGTA
TTATCCCGTATTGACGCCGGGCAAGAGCAACTCGGTCGCCGCATACACTATTCTCAGAATGACTTGGTTG
AGTACTCACCAGTCACAGAAAAGCATCTTACGGATGGCATGACAGTAAGAGAATTATGCAGTGCTGCCAT
AACCATGAGTGATAACACTGCGGCCAACTTACTTCTGACAACGATCGGAGGACCGAAGGAGCTAACCGCT
TTTTTGCACAACATGGGGGATCATGTAACTCGCCTTGATCGTTGGGAACCGGAGCTGAATGAAGCCATAC
CAAACGACGAGCGTGACACCACGATGCCTGTAGCAATGGCAACAACGTTGCGCAAACTATTAACTGGCGA
ACTACTTACTCTAGCTTCCCGGCAACAATTAATAGACTGGATGGAGGCGGATAAAGTTGCAGGACCACTT
CTGCGCTCGGCCCTTCCGGCTGGCTGGTTTATTGCTGATAAATCTGGAGCCGGTGAGCGTGGGTCTCGCG
GTATCATTGCAGCACTGGGGCCAGATGGTAAGCCCTCCCGTATCGTAGTTATCTACACGACGGGGAGTCA
GGCAACTATGGATGAACGAAATAGACAGATCGCTGAGATAGGTGCCTCACTGATTAAGCATTGGTAACTG
TCAGACCAAGTTTACTCATATATACTTTAGATTGATTTAAAACTTCATTTTTAATTTAAAAGGATCTAGG
TGAAGATCCTTTTTGATAATCTCATGACCAAAATCCCTTAACGTGAGTTTTCGTTCCACTGAGCGTCAGA
CCCCGTAGAAAAGATCAAAGGATCTTC
Features (pLannotate 1.2.2; 33 found; start..end, strand, type, name):
      1..589     +  rep_origin     ori: high-copy-number ColE1/pMB1/pBR322/pUC origin of replication
    772..864     +  CDS            lacI (fragment): lac repressor; lacI; The lac repressor binds to the lac operator to inhibit transcription in E. coli. This inhibition can be relieved by adding lactose or isopropyl-β-D-thiogalactopyranoside (IPTG).
    877..898     +  protein_bind   CAP binding site: CAP binding activates transcription in the presence of cAMP. E. coli catabolite activator protein
    913..943     +  promoter       lac promoter: promoter for the E. coli lac operon
    951..967     +  protein_bind   lac operator: The lac repressor binds to the lac operator to inhibit transcription in E. coli. This inhibition can be relieved by adding lactose or isopropyl-β-D-thiogalactopyranoside (IPTG). lac repressor encoded by lacI
   1012..1030    +  promoter       T3 promoter: promoter for bacteriophage T3 RNA polymerase
   1131..1510    +  enhancer       CMV enhancer: human cytomegalovirus immediate early enhancer
   1511..1714    +  promoter       CMV promoter: human cytomegalovirus (CMV) immediate early promoter
   1729..1909    +  LTR            5' LTR (truncated): truncated 5' long terminal repeat (LTR) from HIV-1
   1956..2081    +  misc_feature   HIV-1 Ψ: packaging signal of human immunodeficiency virus type 1
   2065..2428    +  CDS            HIV-1 gag (fragment): gag protein from human immunodeficiency virus 1; gag
   2574..2807    +  misc_feature   RRE: The Rev response element (RRE) of HIV-1 allows for Rev-dependent mRNA export from the nucleus to the cytoplasm.
   3184..3284    +  CDS            Rev (fragment): human immunodeficiency virus 1 (HIV-1) Rev protein; rev; enhances nuclear export of unspliced and incompletely spliced viral mRNAs
   3285..3303    -  misc_feature   MCS (fragment): pBluescript multiple cloning site
   3333..3450    +  misc_feature   cPPT/CTS: central polypurine tract and central termination sequence of HIV-1
   3498..3598    +  CDS            env (fragment): murine leukemia virus gPr80 envelope polyprotein precursor; env; proteolytically cleaved into gp70SU and p15TM subunits
   3640..3674    +  LTR            3' LTR (ΔU3) (fragment): self-inactivating 3' long terminal repeat (LTR) from Moloney murine leukemia virus
   3703..4026    +  LTR            LTR (fragment): long terminal repeat from Moloney murine leukemia virus
   4053..4077    +  protein_bind   attB1: mutant version of attB; recombination site for the Gateway® BP reaction BP Clonase™
   4098..4754    +  CDS            cat: CAT_ECOLX - Experimental evidence at protein level: Swiss-Prot protein existence level 1. This enzyme is an effector of chloramphenicol resistance in bacteria. From Escherichia coli. This protein is used as a marker in many commonly used cloning vectors, such as pACYC184.
   4777..4801    -  protein_bind   attB2: mutant version of attB; recombination site for the Gateway® BP reaction BP Clonase™
   4808..4825    -  misc_feature   MCS (fragment): pUC18/19 multiple cloning site
   4830..5329    +  promoter       PGK promoter: mouse phosphoglycerate kinase 1 promoter
   5356..6066    +  CDS            mCherry: monomeric derivative of DsRed fluorescent protein (Shaner et al., 2004) mammalian codon-optimized
   6118..6186    +  CDS            nef (fragment): NEF_HV1Z2 - Experimental evidence at protein level: Swiss-Prot protein existence level 1. Extracellular Nef protein targets CD4(+) T-lymphocytes for apoptosis by interacting with CXCR4 surface receptors. From Human immunodeficiency virus type 1 group M subtype D (isolate Z2/CDC-Z34) (HIV-1).
   6188..6421    +  LTR            3' LTR (ΔU3): self-inactivating 3' long terminal repeat (LTR) from HIV-1
   6493..6614    +  polyA_signal   SV40 poly(A) signal: SV40 polyadenylation signal
   6654..6789    +  rep_origin     SV40 ori: SV40 origin of replication
   6810..6828    -  promoter       T7 promoter: promoter for bacteriophage T7 RNA polymerase
   6836..6991    +  CDS            lacZα (fragment): LacZα fragment of β-galactosidase; lacZ fragment
   6996..7424    +  rep_origin     f1 ori (sequence partly withheld): f1 bacteriophage origin of replication; arrow indicates direction of (+) strand synthesis
   7477..7581    +  promoter       AmpR promoter: bla
   7582..8442    +  CDS            AmpR: β-lactamase; bla; confers resistance to ampicillin, carbenicillin, and related antibiotics
