[The description below was written by a language model from this plasmid's Addgene catalogue record and pLannotate feature annotations shown in this document.]
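Description:
CCLMPC_CAT is a third-generation-style, self-inactivating HIV-1 lentiviral expression plasmid built on the CCLMPC backbone and described as a dual-promoter control vector. It is about 8.6 kb. In E. coli it replicates from a high-copy ColE1/pUC-type origin and is selected with ampicillin through the β-lactamase gene. An f1 origin and remnants of a pBluescript-type backbone are also present, including lac promoter/operator, lacZα fragment, and T3 and T7 promoters.

A CMV enhancer/promoter replaces the U3 region of the truncated 5' LTR, so the viral genomic RNA can be transcribed in packaging cells. This is followed by the Ψ packaging signal with a partial gag sequence, the Rev response element for Rev-dependent nuclear export, and the cPPT/CTS element, which aids nuclear import of the reverse-transcribed genome. The transfer cassette ends in a ΔU3 3' LTR, which inactivates LTR promoter activity after integration, followed by an SV40 polyadenylation signal and SV40 origin.

The payload consists of two independent expression units. The first is driven by the MND promoter, which appears in the feature table as murine leukemia virus LTR-derived fragments. It expresses the E. coli chloramphenicol acetyltransferase (CAT) coding sequence, flanked by attB1 and attB2 sites left by Gateway cloning. The catalogue calls the insert a CAT fusion protein, but no fusion partner or tag is annotated. The second unit uses the mouse PGK promoter to express mCherry, which marks transduced cells by fluorescence. Because CAT is an irrelevant bacterial protein in mammalian cells, the construct serves as a control for matched vectors carrying genes of interest. The associated publication concerns NUP98-rearranged acute myeloid leukemia.
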