Addgene plasmid #237500: CCLMPC_CAT
Purpose: Dual promoter lentiviral expression control vector
Depositing lab: Jeffery Klco. Depositing organization: St. Jude Children's Research Hospital. Publication: KAT6A and KAT7 Histone Acetyltransferase Complexes Are Molecular Dependencies and Therapeutic Targets in NUP98-Rearranged Acute Myeloid Leukemia. Michmerhuizen NL, Heikamp EB, Iacobucci I, Umeda M, Arthur B, Mishra V, Park CS, Di Giacomo D, Hiltenbrand R, Gao Q, Radko-Juettner S, Lott J, Martucci C, Subramanyam V, Hatton C, Wenge DV, Baviskar P, Portola P, Claquin A, Chandra B, Baggett DW, Khalighifar A, Huang H, Zhou P, Long L, Shi H, Sun Y, Papachristou EK, Sekhar Reddy Chilamakuri C, de Luna Vitorino FN, Gongora JM, Wu H, Pounds SB, Janke LJ, Kentsis A, D'Santos CS, Garcia BA, Kriwacki RW, Chi H, Klco JM, Armstrong SA, Mullighan CG. Cancer Discov. 2025 Jun 19. doi: 10.1158/2159-8290.CD-24-1772. PubMed 40536430.
Backbone
  Vector backbone: CCLMPC
  Vector type: Mammalian Expression, Lentiviral
Growth in bacteria
  Bacterial resistance: Ampicillin, 100 μg/mL
  Growth temperature: 37°C
  Growth strain: NEB Stable
  Copy number: High Copy
Gene/Insert
  Gene/Insert name: Chloramphenicol acetyl transferase fusion protein (alt name: CAT)
  Species: E. coli
  Promoter: MND/PGK
  Cloning method: Gateway Cloning
Terms and licenses: Academic/Nonprofit Terms; Industry Terms: Not Available to Industry
How to cite: CCLMPC_CAT was a gift from Jeffery Klco (Addgene plasmid # 237500 ; http://n2t.net/addgene:237500 ; RRID:Addgene_237500)
